>Addgene plasmid #18029 | pLNC Wnt-3HA | addgene partial sequence | sequence record 23911 | LNCX 5'-AGCTCGTTTAGTGAACCGTCAGATC-3'
NGGAACATCAGCNGTTTTGACCTCCATAGAAGACACCGGGACCGATCCAGCCTCCGCGGCCCCAAGCTGC
GGCCGCTCTAGAACTAGTGGATCCCCCCGCGGGCAAACTTCCTCCTCGGCGCCTCTTCTAATGGAGCCCC
ACCTGCTCGGGCTGCTCCTCGGCCTCCTGCTCGGTGGCACCAGGGTCCTCGCTGGCTACCCAATTTGGTG
GTCCCTGGCCCTGGGCCAGCAGTACACATCTCTGGGCTCACAGCCCCTGCTCTGCGGCTCCATCCCAGGC
CTGGTCCCCAAGCAACTGCGCTTCTGCCGCAATTACATCGAGATCATGCCCAGCGTGGCCGAGGGCGTGA
AGCTGGGCATCCAGGAGTGCCAGCACCAGTTCCGGGGCCGCCGCTGGAACTGCACCACCATAGATGACAG
CCTGGCCATCTTTGGGCCCGTCCTCGACAAAGCCACCCGCGAGTCGGCCTTCGTTCACGCCATCGCCTCG
GCCGGCGTGGCCTTCGCCGTCACCCGCTCCTGCGCCGAGGGCACCTCCACCATTTGCGGCTGTGACTCGC
ATCATAAGGGGCCGCCTGGCGAAGGCTGGAAGTGGGGCGGCTGCAGCGAGGACGCCGACTTCGGGGTGCT
GGTGTCCCGGAATTGTTNGGATGCGCGGGAGAACAGGCCAGATGCCCGCTCANTNATGAAGACNACACAT
GAAAGGGGNCAAAGAACTTCTGAACANTGCNCTAAGTNAATGCNCGGTTGTCGGCACTGCAAGTNAAACT
GTGTGGCCANCGATTCGNCATGNAATTCTAAGAAATAAAATGCTCAAANGNGGAAAAC
