>Addgene plasmid #18029 | pLNC Wnt-3HA | addgene partial sequence | sequence record 23912 | LNCX-3 5'-ACCTACAGGTGGGGTCTTTCATTCCC-3'
CNNNNNNNNNNNNNNNNNNNNCTTTTATTTTATCTATGGCTCGTGTTAGGGTACCGGGCCCCCCCTCGAG
GTCGACGGATCCTCTAGAGCCGGATCTTAATTAATTAAGGCCCTGGACCCAAAGAAGCGTAATCTGGAAC
ATCATATGGGTAGGCCATGGACTTGCAGGTGTGCACATCGTAGATGCGAATACACTCTTGGCAGCTGACA
TAGCAGCACCAGTGGAAGACGCAATGGCATTTCTCCTTCCGTTTCTCCGTCCTCGTGTTGTGGCCCCGGC
CACAGCACAGCAGATCGCAGCCATCGATGCCGTGGGAGGTGACATTGCAAGTCCGGTCCCTGGTACCAAA
GGAGCCCGTCTCTGGGTTGGGCTCACAAAAGTTGGGGGAGTTCTCGTAGTAGACCAGGTCCCTCTCGGTG
GGTGGCTTGAAGAGCGCGTACTTAGCCCGCAGGGTCTCCACCCAGCCTCGGGACTCACGGTGTTTCTCCA
CCACCATCTCGGAGGCACTGTCGTACTTGTCCTTGAGGAAGTCGCCAATGGCACGGAAGTCGGGCTGGGC
CCACCAGCAGGTCTTCACCTCGCAGCTGCCGGACAACCCGTGGCATTTACACTTTAGGTGCATGTGGTCC
NGNNNNNNCGTTCGGCCTGCTTCATTGTTGTGCTTGTTCATAGCTGAGCGGGCATCTGGCCTGTTCTCCC
GCGCATCCGCAAATTCCCGGGACACCAGCACCCCGAAAGTCGGCGTCCTCGCT
