[The description below was written by a language model from this plasmid's Addgene catalogue record.]
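Description:
pLNC Wnt-3HA is a retroviral expression plasmid built on the pLNC backbone (about 6.6 kb without insert) that carries a roughly 1.3 kb Wnt-3 coding insert fused at its C terminus to an HA epitope tag. The catalogue entry lists the insert species as human and links it to the WNT3 gene. The depositor comments, however, point to literature on mouse Wnt gene expression, so the species of origin of the cDNA should be checked against sequence data before it is relied on. The plasmid is propagated in E. coli under ampicillin selection and is described as low copy. In mammalian cells, it confers neomycin resistance, allowing transduced or transfected populations to be selected with G418.

The record includes no feature table and does not name the promoter driving the insert. The pLNC name follows the convention for LTR–neo–CMV vectors, in which the viral long terminal repeat expresses the neomycin resistance gene and an internal CMV promoter drives the cloned cDNA, but this layout is inferred from the name and is not recorded here. As a retroviral vector, it would be introduced into a packaging cell line to produce virus that stably integrates the Wnt-3HA cassette into target cells. The HA tag allows the protein to be detected or immunoprecipitated with anti-HA antibodies, which is useful when comparing several Wnt proteins with a single reagent.

The associated publication examined how the transforming activity of different Wnt family members correlates with their regulation of beta-catenin. This suggests the construct was used for stable ectopic Wnt-3 expression in cultured cells, to test its effects on transformation and signalling.
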