Addgene plasmid #18029: pLNC Wnt-3HA
Depositing lab: Jan Kitajewski. Depositing organization: Columbia University. Publication: Transformation by Wnt family proteins correlates with regulation of beta-catenin. Shimizu H, Julius MA, Giarre M, Zheng Z, Brown AM, Kitajewski J. Cell Growth Differ. 1997 Dec . 8(12):1349-58. PubMed 9419423.
Backbone
  Vector backbone: pLNC
  Backbone size w/o insert (bp): 6620
  Vector type: Retroviral
  Selectable markers: Neomycin (select with G418)
Growth in bacteria
  Bacterial resistance: Ampicillin, 100 μg/mL
  Growth temperature: 37°C
  Growth strain: DH5alpha
  Growth instructions: DH5a, HB101
  Copy number: Low Copy
Gene/Insert
  Gene/Insert name: Wnt-3
  Species: H. sapiens (human)
  Insert size (bp): 1300
  Entrez Gene: WNT3 (a.k.a. INT4, TETAMS)
  Tag / fusion protein: HA (C terminal on insert)
  Cloning method: Restriction Enzyme
  Sequencing primers: 5′ AGCTCGTTTAGTGAACCGTCAGATCG; 3′ ACCTACAGGTGGGGTCTTTCATTCCC
Terms and licenses: Academic/Nonprofit Terms; Industry Terms: Not Available to Industry
Depositor comments: Gavin, B.J., McMahon, J.A., and McMahon, A.P. Expression of multiple novel Wnt-1/Int-1-related genes during fetal and adult mouse development. Genes Dev.,4:2319-2332, 1990. Roelink, H., and Nusse, R. Expression of two members of the Wnt family during mouse development -restricted temporal and spatial patterns in the developing neural tube. Genes Dev., 5: 381-388, 1991.
How to cite: pLNC Wnt-3HA was a gift from Jan Kitajewski (Addgene plasmid # 18029 ; http://n2t.net/addgene:18029 ; RRID:Addgene_18029)
